Addgene plasmid #44245: N118 nLV EF-1a-Gal-FKBPx1-HA-PGK-Blast
Depositing lab: Jerry Crabtree. Depositing organization: Stanford University. Publication: Dynamics and memory of heterochromatin in living cells. Hathaway NA, Bell O, Hodges C, Miller EL, Neel DS, Crabtree GR. Cell. 2012 Jun 22;149(7):1447-60. doi: 10.1016/j.cell.2012.03.052. Epub 2012 Jun 14. PubMed 22704655.
Backbone
  Vector backbone: N103
  Backbone size w/o insert (bp): 8600
  Vector type: Lentiviral
  Selectable markers: Blasticidin
Growth in bacteria
  Bacterial resistance: Ampicillin, 100 μg/mL
  Growth temperature: 37°C
  Growth strain: Stbl3
  Copy number: High Copy
Gene/Insert
  Gene/Insert name: FKBP
  Species: H. sapiens (human)
  Insert size (bp): 321
  Entrez Gene: FKBP1A (a.k.a. FKBP-12, FKBP-1A, FKBP1, FKBP12, PKC12, PKCI2, PPIASE)
  Promoter: EF-1a
  Tag / fusion protein: Gal4/DBD/aa1-147 (N terminal on insert); HA (C terminal on insert)
  Cloning method: Ligation Independent Cloning
  Sequencing primers: 5′ GGCACTTGATGTAATTCTCCTTG; 3′ gtggatgtggaatgtgtgcga
Terms and licenses: Academic/Nonprofit Terms; Industry Terms: Not Available to Industry
How to cite: N118 nLV EF-1a-Gal-FKBPx1-HA-PGK-Blast was a gift from Jerry Crabtree (Addgene plasmid # 44245 ; http://n2t.net/addgene:44245 ; RRID:Addgene_44245)
