[The description below was written by a language model from this plasmid's Addgene catalogue record and pLannotate feature annotations shown in this document.]
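Description:
N118 nLV EF-1a-Gal-FKBPx1-HA-PGK-Blast is an HIV-1-based lentiviral transfer plasmid built on the N103 backbone. It is propagated in E. coli through a high-copy ColE1/pUC-type origin with ampicillin resistance (AmpR), and the record lists a recombination-deficient strain, which is typical for LTR-containing vectors. The viral region is flanked by HIV-1 LTR sequences and carries the Ψ packaging signal with a short gag fragment, the Rev response element for Rev-dependent nuclear export of the genomic RNA, the cPPT/CTS that aids nuclear import, and a WPRE upstream of the 3' LTR to boost transcript stability and expression. Scattered nef fragments in the annotation appear to be residual viral sequence adjacent to the LTRs rather than functional genes.

The payload is a two-cassette design. The human EF-1α core promoter with its intron A drives a fusion protein made of the yeast GAL4 DNA-binding domain (residues 1–147) at the N terminus, a single copy of human FKBP12 (FKBP1A), and a C-terminal HA epitope tag. The HA tag is listed in the catalogue but was not picked up as a feature. An attB2 site lies between the GAL4 and FKBP segments. The automated annotation labels the FKBP segment as DmrB, the F36V variant, whereas the catalogue simply gives FKBP, so the record does not settle which form is present. Downstream, a mouse PGK promoter expresses blasticidin S deaminase for selection of transduced mammalian cells.

The fusion anchors FKBP at GAL4 binding sites, providing a docking point for chemically induced proximity. This fits the associated study of heterochromatin dynamics and memory in living cells.
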