Features (pLannotate 1.2.2; 26 found; start..end, strand, type, name):
    377..634     +  LTR            5' LTR (truncated): truncated 5' long terminal repeat (LTR) from HIV-1
    681..806     +  misc_feature   HIV-1 Ψ: packaging signal of human immunodeficiency virus type 1
    790..1128    +  CDS            HIV-1 gag (fragment): gag protein from human immunodeficiency virus 1; gag
   1303..1536    +  misc_feature   RRE: The Rev response element (RRE) of HIV-1 allows for Rev-dependent mRNA export from the nucleus to the cytoplasm.
   1913..2013    +  CDS            Rev (fragment): human immunodeficiency virus 1 (HIV-1) Rev protein; rev; enhances nuclear export of unspliced and incompletely spliced viral mRNAs
   2028..2144    +  misc_feature   cPPT/CTS: central polypurine tract and central termination sequence of HIV-1
   2221..2432    +  promoter       EF-1α core promoter: core promoter for human elongation factor EF-1α
   2433..3371    +  intron         EF-1α intron A: intron upstream of the start codon of human EF-1α
   3401..3841    +  CDS            GAL4 DNA binding domain: DNA binding domain of the GAL4 transcriptional activator; Saccharomyces cerevisiae GAL4 (truncated)
   3855..3879    -  protein_bind   attB2: mutant version of attB; recombination site for the Gateway® BP reaction BP Clonase™
   3914..4231    +  CDS            DmrB: F36V mutant of FK506-binding protein FKBP12 binds synthetic ligands that do not bind wild-type FKBP
   4316..4815    +  promoter       PGK promoter: mouse phosphoglycerate kinase 1 promoter
   4842..5240    +  CDS            BSD: blasticidin S deaminase; Aspergillus terreus BSD; confers resistance to blasticidin
   5264..5852    +  misc_feature   WPRE: woodchuck hepatitis virus posttranscriptional regulatory element
   5869..5973    +  CDS            nef (fragment): NEF_HV1Z2 - Experimental evidence at protein level: Swiss-Prot protein existence level 1. Extracellular Nef protein targets CD4(+) T-lymphocytes for apoptosis by interacting with CXCR4 surface receptors. From Human immunodeficiency virus type 1 group M subtype D (isolate Z2/CDC-Z34) (HIV-1).
   5972..6388    +  CDS            nef (fragment): NEF_HV1BR - Experimental evidence at protein level: Swiss-Prot protein existence level 1. Extracellular Nef protein targets CD4(+) T-lymphocytes for apoptosis by interacting with CXCR4 surface receptors (PubMed:14990729). From Human immunodeficiency virus type 1 group M subtype B (isolate BRU/LAI) (HIV-1).
   6436..6693    +  LTR            5' LTR (truncated): truncated 5' long terminal repeat (LTR) from HIV-1
   6846..6862    -  protein_bind   lac operator: The lac repressor binds to the lac operator to inhibit transcription in E. coli. This inhibition can be relieved by adding lactose or isopropyl-β-D-thiogalactopyranoside (IPTG). lac repressor encoded by lacI
   6870..6900    -  promoter       lac promoter: promoter for the E. coli lac operon
   6915..6936    -  protein_bind   CAP binding site: CAP binding activates transcription in the presence of cAMP. E. coli catabolite activator protein
   6949..7041    -  CDS            lacI (fragment): lac repressor; lacI; The lac repressor binds to the lac operator to inhibit transcription in E. coli. This inhibition can be relieved by adding lactose or isopropyl-β-D-thiogalactopyranoside (IPTG).
   7224..7809    -  rep_origin     ori: high-copy-number ColE1/pMB1/pBR322/pUC origin of replication
   7980..8840    -  CDS            AmpR: β-lactamase; bla; confers resistance to ampicillin, carbenicillin, and related antibiotics
   8841..8945    -  promoter       AmpR promoter: bla
   8993..9127    +  polyA_signal   SV40 poly(A) signal: SV40 polyadenylation signal
   9342..329     +  CDS            nef (fragment) (across the origin): NEF_HV1BR - Experimental evidence at protein level: Swiss-Prot protein existence level 1. Extracellular Nef protein targets CD4(+) T-lymphocytes for apoptosis by interacting with CXCR4 surface receptors (PubMed:14990729). From Human immunodeficiency virus type 1 group M subtype B (isolate BRU/LAI) (HIV-1).
>Addgene plasmid #44245 | N118 nLV EF-1a-Gal-FKBPx1-HA-PGK-Blast | depositor full sequence | sequence record 60246 | N118 nLV EF-1a-Gal-FKBPx1-HA-PGK-Blast sequence 9342 bps
TGGAAGGGCTAATTCACTCCCAAAGAAGACAAGATATCCTTGATCTGTGGATCTACCACACACAAGGCTA
CTTCCCTGATTAGCAGAACTACACACCAGGGCCAGGGGTCAGATATCCACTGACCTTTGGATGGTGCTAC
AAGCTAGTACCAGTTGAGCCAGATAAGGTAGAAGAGGCCAATAAAGGAGAGAACACCAGCTTGTTACACC
CTGTGAGCCTGCATGGGATGGATGACCCGGAGAGAGAAGTGTTAGAGTGGAGGTTTGACAGCCGCCTAGC
ATTTCATCACGTGGCCCGAGAGCTGCATCCGGAGTACTTCAAGAACTGCTGATATCGAGCTTGCTACAAG
GGACTTTCCGCTGGGGACTTTCCAGGGAGGCGTGGCCTGGGCGGGACTGGGGAGTGGCGAGCCCTCAGAT
CCTGCATATAAGCAGCTGCTTTTTGCCTGTACTGGGTCTCTCTGGTTAGACCAGATCTGAGCCTGGGAGC
TCTCTGGCTAACTAGGGAACCCACTGCTTAAGCCTCAATAAAGCTTGCCTTGAGTGCTTCAAGTAGTGTG
TGCCCGTCTGTTGTGTGACTCTGGTAACTAGAGATCCCTCAGACCCTTTTAGTCAGTGTGGAAAATCTCT
AGCAGTGGCGCCCGAACAGGGACTTGAAAGCGAAAGGGAAACCAGAGGAGCTCTCTCGACGCAGGACTCG
GCTTGCTGAAGCGCGCACGGCAAGAGGCGAGGGGCGGCGACTGGTGAGTACGCCAAAAATTTTGACTAGC
GGAGGCTAGAAGGAGAGAGATGGGTGCGAGAGCGTCAGTATTAAGCGGGGGAGAATTAGATCGCGATGGG
AAAAAATTCGGTTAAGGCCAGGGGGAAAGAAAAAATATAAATTAAAACATATAGTATGGGCAAGCAGGGA
GCTAGAACGATTCGCAGTTAATCCTGGCCTGTTAGAAACATCAGAAGGCTGTAGACAAATACTGGGACAG
CTACAACCATCCCTTCAGACAGGATCAGAAGAACTTAGATCATTATATAATACAGTAGCAACCCTCTATT
GTGTGCATCAAAGGATAGAGATAAAAGACACCAAGGAAGCTTTAGACAAGATAGAGGAAGAGCAAAACAA
AAGTAAGACCACCGCACAGCAAGCGGCCGGCCGCTGATCTTCAGACCTGGAGGAGGAGATATGAGGGACA
ATTGGAGAAGTGAATTATATAAATATAAAGTAGTAAAAATTGAACCATTAGGAGTAGCACCCACCAAGGC
AAAGAGAAGAGTGGTGCAGAGAGAAAAAAGAGCAGTGGGAATAGGAGCTTTGTTCCTTGGGTTCTTGGGA
GCAGCAGGAAGCACTATGGGCGCAGCGTCAATGACGCTGACGGTACAGGCCAGACAATTATTGTCTGGTA
TAGTGCAGCAGCAGAACAATTTGCTGAGGGCTATTGAGGCGCAACAGCATCTGTTGCAACTCACAGTCTG
GGGCATCAAGCAGCTCCAGGCAAGAATCCTGGCTGTGGAAAGATACCTAAAGGATCAACAGCTCCTGGGG
ATTTGGGGTTGCTCTGGAAAACTCATTTGCACCACTGCTGTGCCTTGGAATGCTAGTTGGAGTAATAAAT
CTCTGGAACAGATTTGGAATCACACGACCTGGATGGAGTGGGACAGAGAAATTAACAATTACACAAGCTT
AATACACTCCTTAATTGAAGAATCGCAAAACCAGCAAGAAAAGAATGAACAAGAATTATTGGAATTAGAT
AAATGGGCAAGTTTGTGGAATTGGTTTAACATAACAAATTGGCTGTGGTATATAAAATTATTCATAATGA
TAGTAGGAGGCTTGGTAGGTTTAAGAATAGTTTTTGCTGTACTTTCTATAGTGAATAGAGTTAGGCAGGG
ATATTCACCATTATCGTTTCAGACCCACCTCCCAACCCCGAGGGGACCCGACAGGCCCGAAGGAATAGAA
GAAGAAGGTGGAGAGAGAGACAGAGACAGATCCATTCGATTAGTGAACGGATCTCGACGGTATCGCCTTT
AAAAGAAAAGGGGGGATTGGGGGGTACAGTGCAGGGGAAAGAATAGTAGACATAATAGCAACAGACATAC
AAACTAAAGAACTACAAAAACAAATTACAAAAATTCAAAATTTTCGGGTTTATTACAGGGACAGCAGAGA
TCCAGTTTATCGATGAGGCCCTTTCGTCTTCACTCGAGGTGCCCGTCAGTGGGCAGAGCGCACATCGCCC
ACAGTCCCCGAGAAGTTGGGGGGAGGGGTCGGCAATTGAACCGGTGCCTAGAGAAGGTGGCGCGGGGTAA
ACTGGGAAAGTGATGTCGTGTACTGGCTCCGCCTTTTTCCCGAGGGTGGGGGAGAACCGTATATAAGTGC
AGTAGTCGCCGTGAACGTTCTTTTTCGCAACGGGTTTGCCGCCAGAACACAGGTAAGTGCCGTGTGTGGT
TCCCGCGGGCCTGGCCTCTTTACGGGTTATGGCCCTTGCGTGCCTTGAATTACTTCCACCTGGCTGCAGT
ACGTGATTCTTGATCCCGAGCTTCGGGTTGGAAGTGGGTGGGAGAGTTCGAGGCCTTGCGCTTAAGGAGC
CCCTTCGCCTCGTGCTTGAGTTGAGGCCTGGCCTGGGCGCTGGGGCCGCCGCGTGCGAATCTGGTGGCAC
CTTCGCGCCTGTCTCGCTGCTTTCGATAAGTCTCTAGCCATTTAAAATTTTTGATGACCTGCTGCGACGC
TTTTTTTCTGGCAAGATAGTCTTGTAAATGCGGGCCAAGATCTGCACACTGGTATTTCGGTTTTTGGGGC
CGCGGGCGGCGACGGGGCCCGTGCGTCCCAGCGCACATGTTCGGCGAGGCGGGGCCTGCGAGCGCGGCCA
CCGAGAATCGGACGGGGGTAGTCTCAAGCTGGCCGGCCTGCTCTGGTGCCTGGCCTCGCGCCGCCGTGTA
TCGCCCCGCCCTGGGCGGCAAGGCTGGCCCGGTCGGCACCAGTTGCGTGAGCGGAAAGATGGCCGCTTCC
CGGCCCTGCTGCAGGGAGCTCAAAATGGAGGACGCGGCGCTCGGGAGAGCGGGCGGGTGAGTCACCCACA
CAAAGGAAAAGGGCCTTTCCGTCCTCAGCCGTCGCTTCATGTGACTCCACGGAGTACCGGGCGCCGTCCA
GGCACCTCGATTAGTTCTCGAGCTTTTGGAGTACGTCGTCTTTAGGTTGGGGGGAGGGGTTTTATGCGAT
GGAGTTTCCCCACACTGAGTGGGTGGAGACTGAAGTTAGGCCAGCTTGGCACTTGATGTAATTCTCCTTG
GAATTTGCCCTTTTTGAGTTTGGATCTTGGTTCATTCTCAAGCCTCAGACAGTGGTTCAAAGTTTTTTTC
TTCCATTTCAGGTGTCGTGAGGATCCGCGGCCGCGCCACCATGAAGCTACTGTCTTCTATCGAACAAGCA
TGCGATATTTGCCGACTTAAAAAGCTCAAGTGCTCCAAAGAAAAACCGAAGTGCGCCAAGTGTCTGAAGA
ACAACTGGGAGTGTCGCTACTCTCCCAAAACCAAAAGGTCTCCGCTGACTAGGGCACATCTGACAGAAGT
GGAATCAAGGCTAGAAAGACTGGAACAGCTATTTCTACTGATTTTTCCTCGAGAAGACCTTGACATGATT
TTGAAAATGGATTCTTTACAGGATATAAAAGCATTGTTAACAGGATTATTTGTACAAGATAATGTGAATA
AAGATGCCGTCACAGATAGATTGGCTTCAGTGGAGACTGATATGCCTCTAACATTGAGACAGCATAGAAT
AAGTGCGACATCATCATCGGAAGAGAGTAGTAACAAAGGTCAAAGACAGTTGACTGTATCGAAGGGCGAA
TTCGACCCAGCTTTCTTGTACAAAGTGGTTGATCTAGAGGGCCCGCGGTTCGAACTCGAGGGCGTGCAGG
TGGAGACTATCTCCCCAGGAGACGGGCGCACCTTCCCCAAGCGCGGCCAGACCTGCGTGGTGCACTACAC
CGGGATGCTTGAAGATGGAAAGAAATTTGATTCCTCCCGGGACAGAAACAAGCCCTTTAAGTTTATGCTA
GGCAAGCAGGAGGTGATCCGAGGCTGGGAAGAAGGGGTTGCCCAGATGAGTGTGGGTCAGAGAGCCAAAC
TGACTATATCTCCAGATTATGCCTATGGTGCCACTGGGCACCCAGGCATCATCCCACCACATGCCACTCT
CGTCTTCGATGTGGAGCTTCTAAAACTGGAAGTCGACTATCCGTACGACGTACCAGACTACGCAACCGGT
TAGGCGGCCGCGCCGGCTCTAGATCGCGAACGCGTGAATTCTACCGGGTAGGGGAGGCGCTTTTCCCAAG
GCAGTCTGGAGCATGCGCTTTAGCAGCCCCGCTGGGCACTTGGCGCTACACAAGTGGCCTCTGGCCTCGC
ACACATTCCACATCCACCGGTAGGCGCCAACCGGCTCCGTTCTTTGGTGGCCCCTTCGCGCCACCTTCTA
CTCCTCCCCTAGTCAGGAAGTTCCCCCCCGCCCCGCAGCTCGCGTCGTGCAGGACGTGACAAATGGAAGT
AGCACGTCTCACTAGTCTCGTGCAGATGGACAGCACCGCTGAGCAATGGAAGCGGGTAGGCCTTTGGGGC
AGCGGCCAATAGCAGCTTTGCTCCTTCGCTTTCTGGGCTCAGAGGCTGGGAAGGGGTGGGTCCGGGGGCG
GGCTCAGGGGCGGGCTCAGGGGCGGGGCGGGCGCCCGAAGGTCCTCCGGAGGCCCGGCATTCTGCACGCT
TCAAAAGCGCACGTCTGCCGCGCTGTTCTCCTCTTCCTCATCTCCGGGCCTTTCGACCTGCAGCCCAAGC
TTCCTAGGACCATGGCCAAGCCTTTGTCTCAAGAAGAATCCACCCTCATTGAAAGAGCAACGGCTACAAT
CAACAGCATCCCCATCTCTGAAGACTACAGCGTCGCCAGCGCAGCTCTCTCTAGCGACGGCCGCATCTTC
ACTGGTGTCAATGTATATCATTTTACTGGGGGACCTTGTGCAGAACTCGTGGTGCTGGGCACTGCTGCTG
CTGCGGCAGCTGGCAACCTGACTTGTATCGTCGCGATCGGAAATGAGAACAGGGGCATCTTGAGCCCCTG
CGGACGGTGCCGACAGGTGCTTCTCGATCTGCATCCTGGGATCAAAGCCATAGTGAAGGACAGTGATGGA
CAGCCGACGGCAGTTGGGATTCGTGAATTGCTGCCCTCTGGTTATGTGTGGGAGGGCTAACCCGGGCGGG
GCGCGTCTGGAACAATCAACCTCTGGATTACAAAATTTGTGAAAGATTGACTGGTATTCTTAACTATGTT
GCTCCTTTTACGCTATGTGGATACGCTGCTTTAATGCCTTTGTATCATGCTATTGCTTCCCGTATGGCTT
TCATTTTCTCCTCCTTGTATAAATCCTGGTTGCTGTCTCTTTATGAGGAGTTGTGGCCCGTTGTCAGGCA
ACGTGGCGTGGTGTGCACTGTGTTTGCTGACGCAACCCCCACTGGTTGGGGCATTGCCACCACCTGTCAG
CTCCTTTCCGGGACTTTCGCTTTCCCCCTCCCTATTGCCACGGCGGAACTCATCGCCGCCTGCCTTGCCC
GCTGCTGGACAGGGGCTCGGCTGTTGGGCACTGACAATTCCGTGGTGTTGTCGGGGAAGCTGACGTCCTT
TCCATGGCTGCTCGCCTGTGTTGCCACCTGGATTCTGCGCGGGACGTCCTTCTGCTACGTCCCTTCGGCC
CTCAATCCAGCGGACCTTCCTTCCCGCGGCCTGCTGCCGGCTCTGCGGCCTCTTCCGCGTCTTCGCCTTC
GCCCTCAGACGAGTCGGATCTCCCTTTGGGCCGCCTCCCCGCCTGGAATTAATTCTGCAGTCGAGACCTA
GAAAAACATGGAGCAATCACAAGTAGCAATACAGCAGCTACCAATGCTGATTGTGCCTGGCTAGAAGCAC
AAGAGGAGGAGGAGGTGGGTTTTTCCAGTCACACCTCAGGTACCTTTAAGACCAATGACTTACAAGGCAG
CTGTAGATCTTAGCCACTTTTTAAAAGAAAAGAGGGGACTGGAAGGGCTAATTCACTCCCAACGAAGACA
AGATATCCTTGATCTGTGGATCTACCACACACAAGGCTACTTCCCTGATTAGCAGAACTACACACCAGGG
CCAGGGGTCAGATATCCACTGACCTTTGGATGGTGCTACAAGCTAGTACCAGTTGAGCCAGATAAGGTAG
AAGAGGCCAATAAAGGAGAGAACACCAGCTTGTTACACCCTGTGAGCCTGCATGGGATGGATGACCCGGA
GAGAGAAGTGTTAGAGTGGAGGTTTGACAGCCGCCTAGCATTTCATCACGTGGCCCGAGAGCTGCATCCG
GAGTACTTCAAGAACTGCTGATATCGAGCTTGCTACAAGGGACTTTCCGCTGGGGACTTTCCAGGGAGGC
GTGGCCTGGGCGGGACTGGGGAGTGGCGAGCCCTCAGATCCTGCATATAAGCAGCTGCTTTTTGCCTGTA
CTGGGTCTCTCTGGTTAGACCAGATCTGAGCCTGGGAGCTCTCTGGCTAACTAGGGAACCCACTGCTTAA
GCCTCAATAAAGCTTGCCTTGAGTGCTTCAAGTAGTGTGTGCCCGTCTGTTGTGTGACTCTGGTAACTAG
AGATCCCTCAGACCCTTTTAGTCAGTGTGGAAAATCTCTAGCAGTAGTAGTTCATGTCATCTTATTATTC
AGTATTTATAACTTGCAAAGAAATGAATATCAGAGAGTGAGAGGCCTTGACATTGCTAGCGTTTTACCGT
CGACCTCTAGCTAGAGCTTGGCGTAATCATGGTCATAGCTGTTTCCTGTGTGAAATTGTTATCCGCTCAC
AATTCCACACAACATACGAGCCGGAAGCATAAAGTGTAAAGCCTGGGGTGCCTAATGAGTGAGCTAACTC
ACATTAATTGCGTTGCGCTCACTGCCCGCTTTCCAGTCGGGAAACCTGTCGTGCCAGCTGCATTAATGAA
TCGGCCAACGCGCGGGGAGAGGCGGTTTGCGTATTGGGCGCTCTTCCGCTTCCTCGCTCACTGACTCGCT
GCGCTCGGTCGTTCGGCTGCGGCGAGCGGTATCAGCTCACTCAAAGGCGGTAATACGGTTATCCACAGAA
TCAGGGGATAACGCAGGAAAGAACATGTGAGCAAAAGGCCAGCAAAAGGCCAGGAACCGTAAAAAGGCCG
CGTTGCTGGCGTTTTTCCATAGGCTCCGCCCCCCTGACGAGCATCACAAAAATCGACGCTCAAGTCAGAG
GTGGCGAAACCCGACAGGACTATAAAGATACCAGGCGTTTCCCCCTGGAAGCTCCCTCGTGCGCTCTCCT
GTTCCGACCCTGCCGCTTACCGGATACCTGTCCGCCTTTCTCCCTTCGGGAAGCGTGGCGCTTTCTCATA
GCTCACGCTGTAGGTATCTCAGTTCGGTGTAGGTCGTTCGCTCCAAGCTGGGCTGTGTGCACGAACCCCC
CGTTCAGCCCGACCGCTGCGCCTTATCCGGTAACTATCGTCTTGAGTCCAACCCGGTAAGACACGACTTA
TCGCCACTGGCAGCAGCCACTGGTAACAGGATTAGCAGAGCGAGGTATGTAGGCGGTGCTACAGAGTTCT
TGAAGTGGTGGCCTAACTACGGCTACACTAGAAGAACAGTATTTGGTATCTGCGCTCTGCTGAAGCCAGT
TACCTTCGGAAAAAGAGTTGGTAGCTCTTGATCCGGCAAACAAACCACCGCTGGTAGCGGTTTTTTTGTT
TGCAAGCAGCAGATTACGCGCAGAAAAAAAGGATCTCAAGAAGATCCTTTGATCTTTTCTACGGGGTCTG
ACGCTCAGTGGAACGAAAACTCACGTTAAGGGATTTTGGTCATGAGATTATCAAAAAGGATCTTCACCTA
GATCCTTTTAAATTAAAAATGAAGTTTTAAATCAATCTAAAGTATATATGAGTAAACTTGGTCTGACAGT
TACCAATGCTTAATCAGTGAGGCACCTATCTCAGCGATCTGTCTATTTCGTTCATCCATAGTTGCCTGAC
TCCCCGTCGTGTAGATAACTACGATACGGGAGGGCTTACCATCTGGCCCCAGTGCTGCAATGATACCGCG
AGACCCACGCTCACCGGCTCCAGATTTATCAGCAATAAACCAGCCAGCCGGAAGGGCCGAGCGCAGAAGT
GGTCCTGCAACTTTATCCGCCTCCATCCAGTCTATTAATTGTTGCCGGGAAGCTAGAGTAAGTAGTTCGC
CAGTTAATAGTTTGCGCAACGTTGTTGCCATTGCTACAGGCATCGTGGTGTCACGCTCGTCGTTTGGTAT
GGCTTCATTCAGCTCCGGTTCCCAACGATCAAGGCGAGTTACATGATCCCCCATGTTGTGCAAAAAAGCG
GTTAGCTCCTTCGGTCCTCCGATCGTTGTCAGAAGTAAGTTGGCCGCAGTGTTATCACTCATGGTTATGG
CAGCACTGCATAATTCTCTTACTGTCATGCCATCCGTAAGATGCTTTTCTGTGACTGGTGAGTACTCAAC
CAAGTCATTCTGAGAATAGTGTATGCGGCGACCGAGTTGCTCTTGCCCGGCGTCAATACGGGATAATACC
GCGCCACATAGCAGAACTTTAAAAGTGCTCATCATTGGAAAACGTTCTTCGGGGCGAAAACTCTCAAGGA
TCTTACCGCTGTTGAGATCCAGTTCGATGTAACCCACTCGTGCACCCAACTGATCTTCAGCATCTTTTAC
TTTCACCAGCGTTTCTGGGTGAGCAAAAACAGGAAGGCAAAATGCCGCAAAAAAGGGAATAAGGGCGACA
CGGAAATGTTGAATACTCATACTCTTCCTTTTTCAATATTATTGAAGCATTTATCAGGGTTATTGTCTCA
TGAGCGGATACATATTTGAATGTATTTAGAAAAATAAACAAATAGGGGTTCCGCGCACATTTCCCCGAAA
AGTGCCACCTGACGTCGACGGATCGGGAGATCAACTTGTTTATTGCAGCTTATAATGGTTACAAATAAAG
CAATAGCATCACAAATTTCACAAATAAAGCATTTTTTTCACTGCATTCTAGTTGTGGTTTGTCCAAACTC
ATCAATGTATCTTATCATGTCTGGATCAACTGGATAACTCAAGCTAACCAAAATCATCCCAAACTTCCCA
CCCCATACCCTATTACCACTGCCAATTACCTAGTGGTTTCATTTACTCTAAACCTGTGATTCCTCTGAAT
TATTTTCATTTTAAAGAAATTGTATTTGTTAAATATGTACTACAAACTTAGTAGTTTTTAAAGAAATTGT
ATTTGTTAAATATGTACTACAAACTTAGTAGT
