>Addgene plasmid #44245 | N118 nLV EF-1a-Gal-FKBPx1-HA-PGK-Blast | addgene partial sequence | sequence record 64865 | MSCV_C_rev2 5'-ggccagaggccacttgtgtagcgcc-3'
AGCGCATGCTCCAGACTGCCTTGGGAAAAGCGCCTCCCCTACCCGGTAGAATTCACGCGTTCGCGATCTA
GAGCCGGCGCGGCCGCCTAACCGGTTGCGTAGTCTGGTACGTCGTACGGATAGTCGACTTCCAGTTTTAG
AAGCTCCACATCGAAGACGAGAGTGGCATGTGGTGGGATGATGCCTGGGTGCCCAGTGGCACCATAGGCA
TAATCTGGAGATATAGTCAGTTTGGCTCTCTGACCCACACTCATCTGGGCAACCCCTTCTTCCCAGCCTC
GGATCACCTCCTGCTTGCCTAGCATAAACTTAAAGGGCTTGTTTCTGTCCCGGGAGGAATCAAATTTCTT
TCCATCTTCAAGCATCCCGGTGTAGTGCACCACGCAGGTCTGGCCGCGCTTGGGGAAGGTGCGCCCGTCT
CCTGGGGAGATAGTCTCCACCTGCACGCCCTCGAGTTCGAACCGCGGGCCCTCTAGATCAACCACTTTGT
ACAAGAAAGCTGGGTCGAATTCGCCCTTCGATACAGTCAACTGTCTTTGACCTTTGTTACTACTCTCTTC
CGATGATGATGTCGCACTTATTCTATGCTGTCTCAATGTTAGAGGCATATCAGTCTCCACTGAAGCCAAT
CTATCTGTGACGGCATCTTTATTCACATTATCTTGTACAAATAATCCTGTTAACAATGCTTTTATATCCT
GTAAAGAATCCATTTTCAAAATCATGTCAAGGTCTTCTCGAGGAAAAATCAGTAGAAATAGCTGTTCCAG
TCTTTCTAGCCTTGATTCCACTTCTGTCAGATGTGCCCTAGTCAGCGGAGACCTTTTGGTTTTGGGAGAG
TAGCGACACTCCCAGTTGTTCTTCAGACACTTGGCGCACTTCGGTTTTT
